Addgene plasmid #210187: pRH3243
Purpose: Protein quality control substrate and associated control YIp ADE2-LEU2 pTDH3::aro7-R33P-GFP::tADH1
Depositing lab: Randy Hampton. Depositing organization: University of California, San Diego (UCSD). Publication: Exploring the "misfolding problem" by systematic discovery and analysis of functional-but-degraded proteins. Flagg MP, Lam B, Lam DK, Le TM, Kao A, Slaiwa YI, Hampton RY. Mol Biol Cell. 2023 Dec 1;34(13):ar125. doi: 10.1091/mbc.E23-06-0248. Epub 2023 Sep 20. PubMed 37729018.
Backbone
  Vector backbone: pRH3022
  Vector type: Yeast Expression
Growth in bacteria
  Bacterial resistance: Ampicillin, 100 μg/mL
  Growth temperature: 37°C
  Growth strain: DH5alpha
  Copy number: High Copy
Gene/Insert
  Gene/Insert name: YIp ADE2-LEU2 pTDH3::aro7-R33P-GFP::tADH1
  Species: S. cerevisiae (budding yeast)
  Mutation: R33P
  Entrez Gene: ARO7 (a.k.a. YPR060C, HGS1, OSM2, TYR7)
  Cloning method: Gibson Cloning
Terms and licenses: Academic/Nonprofit Terms; Industry Terms: Not Available to Industry
How to cite: pRH3243 was a gift from Randy Hampton (Addgene plasmid # 210187 ; http://n2t.net/addgene:210187 ; RRID:Addgene_210187)
