[The description below was written by a language model from this plasmid's Addgene catalogue record and pLannotate feature annotations shown in this document.]
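Description:
pRH3243 is a yeast integrating plasmid (YIp) of about 9.9 kb, built on the pRH3022 backbone, for expressing a GFP-tagged mutant of the Saccharomyces cerevisiae chorismate mutase Aro7. It is propagated in E. coli through a high-copy ColE1/pUC-type origin with ampicillin selection (AmpR/bla). The annotated features include no yeast replication origin or centromere (no 2μ or CEN/ARS element), consistent with the YIp designation: stable maintenance in yeast depends on integration into the genome. Two yeast markers are present, ADE2 and LEU2, each with its own promoter. These allow selection by adenine or leucine prototrophy, and either could provide homology for targeted integration, although the record does not state which locus is used. Remnants of a pBluescript-type backbone are also annotated, including an f1 origin, lac promoter/operator and lacZα fragments, T3 and T7 promoters, and partial bom and rop sequences.

The expression cassette places the ARO7 coding sequence carrying the R33P substitution under the strong constitutive TDH3 (GAP) promoter. The ARO7 sequence is followed by a GFP coding sequence, giving a C-terminal fusion as named in the record, and the ADH1 terminator ends the transcript. Aro7 catalyses the conversion of chorismate to prephenate at the branch point leading to phenylalanine and tyrosine. The catalogue describes the construct as belonging to a set of protein quality control substrates and associated controls, from work on proteins that remain functional yet are degraded. The GFP tag would allow the level and turnover of the Aro7 variant to be followed by fluorescence. The record does not specify which degradation pathway acts on this variant.
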