Features (pLannotate 1.2.2; 25 found; start..end, strand, type, name):
     22..665     +  promoter       GAP promoter: S. cerevisiae TDH3; promoter for glyceraldehyde-3-phosphate dehydrogenase
    671..715     +  misc_feature   MCS (fragment): pBluescript multiple cloning site
    720..1487    +  CDS            ARO7: CHMU_YEAST - Also known as OSM2. Experimental evidence at protein level: Swiss-Prot protein existence level 1. Catalyzes the Claisen rearrangement of chorismate to prephenate (PubMed:2646272, PubMed:2187528, PubMed:10894726, PubMed:31498992, PubMed:9642265, PubMed:10428795). Acts at the first branch point in the aromatic amino acid pathway where it steers biosynthesis towards phenylalanine and tyrosine, and away from tryptophan (Probable). From Saccharomyces cerevisiae (strain ATCC 204508 / S288c) (Baker's yeast).
   1515..2228    +  CDS            GFP: Aequoria victoria green fluorescent protein
   2249..2436    +  terminator     ADH1 terminator: S. cerevisiae ADH1; transcription terminator for the S. cerevisiae alcohol dehydrogenase 1 (ADH1) gene
   2441..2459    -  promoter       T7 promoter: promoter for bacteriophage T7 RNA polymerase
   2467..2622    +  CDS            lacZα (fragment): LacZα fragment of β-galactosidase; lacZ fragment
   2626..3054    +  rep_origin     f1 ori (sequence partly withheld): f1 bacteriophage origin of replication; arrow indicates direction of (+) strand synthesis
   3082..3133    -  misc_feature   bom (fragment): basis of mobility region from pBR322
   3289..5001    -  CDS            ADE2: PUR6_YEAST - Experimental evidence at protein level: Swiss-Prot protein existence level 1. From Saccharomyces cerevisiae (strain ATCC 204508 / S288c) (Baker's yeast).
   5002..5377    -  promoter       ADE2 promoter: S. cerevisiae ADE2
   5388..5501    +  rep_origin     f1 ori (fragment): f1 bacteriophage origin of replication; arrow indicates direction of (+) strand synthesis
   5502..5601    -  misc_feature   bom (fragment): basis of mobility region from pBR322
   5703..5738    -  CDS            rop (fragment): Rop protein, which maintains plasmids at low copy number; rop
   6051..7145    -  CDS            LEU2: 3-isopropylmalate dehydrogenase, required for leucine biosynthesis; S. cerevisiae LEU2; yeast auxotrophic marker
   7146..7553    -  promoter       LEU2 promoter: S. cerevisiae LEU2
   7721..7825    +  promoter       AmpR promoter: bla
   7826..8686    +  CDS            AmpR: β-lactamase; bla; confers resistance to ampicillin, carbenicillin, and related antibiotics
   8857..9445    +  rep_origin     ori: high-copy-number ColE1/pMB1/pBR322/pUC origin of replication
   9628..9720    +  CDS            lacI (fragment): lac repressor; lacI; The lac repressor binds to the lac operator to inhibit transcription in E. coli. This inhibition can be relieved by adding lactose or isopropyl-β-D-thiogalactopyranoside (IPTG).
   9733..9754    +  protein_bind   CAP binding site: CAP binding activates transcription in the presence of cAMP. E. coli catabolite activator protein
   9769..9799    +  promoter       lac promoter: promoter for the E. coli lac operon
   9807..9823    +  protein_bind   lac operator: The lac repressor binds to the lac operator to inhibit transcription in E. coli. This inhibition can be relieved by adding lactose or isopropyl-β-D-thiogalactopyranoside (IPTG). lac repressor encoded by lacI
   9868..9886    +  promoter       T3 promoter: promoter for bacteriophage T3 RNA polymerase
   9899..3       +  misc_feature   MCS (fragment) (across the origin): pBluescript multiple cloning site
>Addgene plasmid #210187 | pRH3243 | addgene full sequence | sequence record 416327 | Addgene NGS Result
GCTGCTTGGCGGTCGAGTTTATCATTATCAATACTGCCATTTCAAAGAATACGTAAATAATTAATAGTAG
TGATTTTCCTAACTTTATTTAGTCAAAAAATTAGCCTTTTAATTCTGCTGTAACCCGTACATGCCCAAAA
TAGGGGGCGGGTTACACAGAATATATAACATCGTAGGTGTCTGGGTGAACAGTTTATTCCTGGCATCCAC
TAAATATAATGGAGCCCGCTTTTTAAGCTGGCATCCAGAAAAAAAAAGAATCCCAGCACCAAAATATTGT
TTTCTTCACCAACCATCAGTTCATAGGTCCATTCTCTTAGCGCAACTACAGAGAACAGGGGCACAAACAG
GCAAAAAACGGGCACAACCTCAATGGAGTGATGCAACCTGCCTGGAGTAAATGATGACACAAGGCAATTG
ACCCACGCATGTATCTATCTCATTTTCTTACACCTTCTATTACCTTCTGCTCTCTCTGATTTGGAAAAAG
CTGAAAAAAAAGGTTGAAACCAGTTCCCTGAAATTATTCCCCTACTTGACTAATAAGTATATAAAGACGG
TAGGTATTGATTGTAATTCTGTAAATCTATTTCTTAAACTTCTTAAATTCTACTTTTATAGTTAGTCTTT
TTTTTAGTTTTAAAACACCAAGAACTTAGTTTCGACGGATCTGCAGGAATTCGATATCAAGCTTATCGAT
ACCGTCGACCTCGAGAGATATGGATTTCACAAAACCAGAAACTGTTTTAAATCTACAAAATATTAGAGAT
GAATTAGTTAGAATGGAGGATTCGATCATCTTCAAATTTATTGAGCCATCGCATTTCGCCACATGTCCTT
CAGTTTATGAGGCAAACCATCCAGGTTTAGAAATTCCGAATTTTAAAGGATCTTTCTTGGATTGGGCTCT
TTCAAATCTTGAAATTGCGCATTCTCGCATCAGAAGATTCGAATCACCTGATGAAACTCCCTTCTTTCCT
GACAAGATTCAGAAATCATTCTTACCGAGCATTAACTACCCACAAATTTTGGCGCCTTATGCCCCAGAAG
TTAATTACAATGATAAAATAAAAAAAGTTTATATTGAAAAGATTATACCATTAATTTCGAAAAGAGATGG
TGATGATAAGAATAACTTCGGTTCTGTTGCCACTAGAGATATAGAATGTTTGCAAAGCTTGAGTAGGAGA
ATCCACTTTGGCAAGTTTGTTGCTGAAGCCAAGTTCCAATCGGATATCCCGCTATACACAAAGCTGATCA
AAAGTAAAGATGTCGAGGGGATAATGAAGAATATCACCAATTCTGCCGTTGAAGAAAAGATTCTAGAAAG
ATTAACTAAGAAGGCTGAAGTCTATGGTGTGGACCCTACCAACGAGTCAGGTGAAAGAAGGATTACTCCA
GAATATTTGGTAAAAATTTATAAGGAAATTGTTATACCTATCACTAAGGAAGTTGAGGTGGAATACTTGC
TAAGAAGGTTGGAAGAGGGTCGACGGATCCCCGGGTTAATTAACAGTAAAGGAGAAGAACTTTTCACTGG
AGTTGTCCCAATTCTTGTTGAATTAGATGGTGATGTTAATGGGCACAAATTTTCTGTCAGTGGAGAGGGT
GAAGGTGATGCAACATACGGAAAACTTACCCTTAAATTTATTTGCACTACTGGAAAACTACCTGTTCCAT
GGCCAACACTTGTCACTACTTTCACTTATGGTGTTCAATGCTTTTCAAGATACCCAGATCATATGAAACG
GCATGACTTTTTCAAGAGTGCCATGCCCGAAGGTTATGTACAGGAAAGAACTATATTTTTCAAAGATGAC
GGGAACTACAAGACACGTGCTGAAGTCAAGTTTGAAGGTGATACCCTTGTTAATAGAATCGAGTTAAAAG
GTATTGATTTTAAAGAAGATGGAAACATTCTTGGACACAAATTGGAATACAACTATAACTCACACAATGT
ATACATCATGGCAGACAAACAAAAGAATGGAATCAAAGTTAACTTCAAAATTAGACACAACATTGAAGAT
GGAAGCGTTCAACTAGCAGACCATTATCAACAAAATACTCCAATTGGCGATGGCCCTGTCCTTTTACCAG
ACAACCATTACCTGTCCACACAATCTGCCCTTTCGAAAGATCCCAACGAAAAGAGAGACCACATGGTCCT
TCTTGAGTTTGTAACAGCTGCTGGGATTACACATGGCATGGATGAACTATACAAATAGGGCGCGCCACTT
CTAAATAAGCGAATTTCTTATGATTTATGATTTTTATTATTAAATAAGTTATAAAAAAAATAAGTGTATA
CAAATTTTAAAGTGACTCTTAGGTTTTAAAACGAAAATTCTTATTCTTGAGTAACTCTTTCCTGTAGGTC
AGGTTGCTTTCTCAGGTATAGTATGAGGTCGCTCTTATTGACCACACCTCTACCGGCAGCCCTATAGTGA
GTCGTATTACGCGCGCTCACTGGCCGTCGTTTTACAACGTCGTGACTGGGAAAACCCTGGCGTTACCCAA
CTTAATCGCCTTGCAGCACATCCCCCTTTCGCCAGCTGGCGTAATAGCGAAGAGGCCCGCACCGATCGCC
CTTCCCAACAGTTGCGCAGCCTGAATGGCGAATGG
[124 nt withheld, positions 2626-2749]
C
[91 nt withheld, positions 2751-2841]
A
[49 nt withheld, positions 2843-2891]
CCTTTGACGTTGGAGTCCACGTTCTTT
[37 nt withheld, positions 2919-2955]
ACCCTATCTCGGTCTATTCTTTTGATTTATAAGGGATTTTGCCGATTTCGGCCTATTGGTTAAAAAATGA
GCTGATTTAACAAAAATTTAACGCGAATTTTAACAAAATATTAACGCTTACAATTTCCTGATGCGGTATT
TTCTCCTTACGCATCTGTGCGGTATTTCACACCGCATAGATCTTATGTATGAAATTCTTAAAAAAGGACA
CCTGTAAGCGTTGATTTCTATGTATGAAGTCCACATTTGATGTAATCATAACAAAGCCTAAAAAATAGGT
ATATCATTTTATAATTATTTGCTGTACAAGTATATCAATAAACTTATATATTACTTGTTTTCTAGATAAG
CTTCGTAACCGACAGTTTCTAACTTTTGTGCTTTGACAAGAACTTCTTCTTCTTGCTTTAATAAAAACTG
TTCCATTTTCGTTGTATAACTTGAATCATAAGCGCCAAGCAGTCTGACAGCCAACAGCGCAGCGTTCGTA
CTATTATTAATAGCGACGGTAGCTACTGGAACACCTCTAGGCATTTGCACAATTGAATGTAAAGAATCTA
CTCCATCTAGACAAGAACCTTTTACGGGCACACCGATGACAGGAAGTGGTGTCATTGCAGCCACCATACC
TGGCAAGTGAGCAGCCCCACCAGCTCCAGCGATAATTGTTTTAATTCCACGCTTGCTTGCGGAAATAGCA
TATGCTGACATCCTATGTGGAGTTCTATGAGCAGAGACTATTGTCACTTCAAATGGAACGCCAAAATCTT
TTAAAACCGCACATGCGGCAGACATTACCGGCAAGTCAGAGTCTGATCCCATGATGATTCCAACCAATGG
TTTGACCATTGCTTCCAAGTCCAACTTTTGAGCGACAGAGATTTTGATTGGAATATCAGTTCTACCTGTA
ATGTAGTTCAGCCTTTGTTCACATTCCGCCATACTGGAGGCAATAATATTTATGTGACCTACTTTTCTGT
TAGGTCTAGACTCTTTTCCATATAAGTACACTGAGGAACCTGGAGTCGCCAATGCTCTTTCGCAAGTTTC
TAGCTCTTTATCTTTTGTATGTTTGTCTCCAAGAACATTTAGCATAATGGCGTTCGTTGTAATGGTGGAG
AAAGATGTGAAATTCTTTGGCATTGGCAAATCCAATATTGATCTCAAATGAGCTTCAAATTGAGAAGTGA
CGCAAGCATCAATGGTATAATGTCCAGAGTTGTGAGGCCTTGGGGCAATTTCGTTAATAAGCAATTCCCC
TGTTTCTAAATAGAACATTTCCACACCAAATATACCACAACCGGGAAAAGATTTGATTGCATTTTCTGCC
AACAACTTCGCCTTAAGTTGAACGGAGTCCGGAACTCTAGCAGGCGCATAACATAAGTCACAAATATTGT
CCTTGTGGATAGTCTCTACAATTGGGTAAGAAAACACTAAACCGTTAACAGACCTCACAATCATGACTGC
TAATTCTTTAGTAAATGGTGCCCATTTTTCGGCGTACAAAGGACGATCCTTCAGTACTTCCAAAGCTTCC
GGAATCATTTCCTTATTCTTTACAACGAAGTTACCTCTTCCATCGTATGCCAAAGTCCTCGACTTCAAGA
CGAATGGAAAACCCAAATCTCTTCCAACATTCAATAGGGACGTCTCACTGGCTTGTTCCACAGGAACACT
TTGGGTAACTGCTATACCATTTTTGATTAAATGCTCTTTTTGAATATATTTGTCTTGTATCAATCTGATT
GTTTCTGGAGAAGGGTAAATTTTTAATTTGGGATGTTTTACTTGAAGATTCTTTAGTGTAGGAACATCAA
CATGCTCAATCTCAATCGTTAGCACATCACATTTTTCAGCTAGTTTTTCGATATCAAGAGGATTGGAAAA
GGAGCCATTAACGTGGTCATTGGAGTTGCTTATTTGTTTGGCAGGAGAATTTTCAGCATCTAGTATTACC
GTCTTAATGTTGAGCCTGTTTGCTGCCTCAACAATCATACGTCCCAATTGTCCCCCTCCTAATATACCAA
CTGTTCTAGAATCCATACTTGATTGTTTTGTCCGATTTTCTTGTTTTTCTTGATTGTTATAGTAGGATGT
ACTTAGAAGAGAGATCCAACGATTTTACGCACCAATTTATACATGAAATGCTCCATAATATTGTCCATTT
AGTTCTTAATAAAAGGTCAGCAAGAGTCAATCACTTAGTATTACCCGGTTCGTAGCCATGCAACAAGAGT
CATTTGTCAGCATAGCTGTAATAATCAATCATGACGTAAGAAATGTATCATAATTAAAAGTTGTTAAAGA
TGTCAGTGTTATGTTGGTGTTACAAAATTCTCGGCTTCTCACTAATATTTAATATCTCTTAAATTTTATC
TGTCTTTGATTCTTTTAAGAAAAGTTATGTATTATTCAAGAATTAATTCAGATCTATTCTTTTGATTTAT
AAGGGATTTTGCCGATTTCGGCCTATTGGTTAAAAAATGAGCTGATTTAACAAAAATTTAACGCGAATTT
TAACAAAATATTAACGCTTACAATTTCCTGATGCGGTATTTTCTCCTTACGCATCTGTGCGGTATTTCAC
ACCGCATATGGTGCACTCTCAGTACAATCTGCTCTGATGCCGCATAGTTAAGCCAGCCCCGACACCCGCC
AACACCCGCTGACGCGCCCTGACGGGCTTGTCTGCTCCCGGCATCCGCTTACAGACAAGCTGTGACCGTC
TCCGGGAGCTGCATGTGTCAGAGGTTTTCACCGTCATCACCGAAACGCGCGAGACGAAAGGGCCTCGTGA
TACGCCTATTTTTATAGGTTAATGTCATGATCTTTTTGTGTGGTGCCCTCCTCCTTGTCAATATTAATGT
TAAAGTGCAATTCTTTTTCCTTATCACGTTGAGCCATTAGTATCAATTTGCTTACCTGTATTCCTTTACA
TCCTCCTTTTTCTCCTTCTTGATAAATGTATGTAGATTGCGTATATAGTTTCGTCTACCCTATGAACATA
TTCCATTTTGTAATTTCGTGTCGTTTCTATTATGAATTTCATTTATAAAGTTTATGTACAAATATCATAA
AAAAAGAGAATCTTTTTAAGCAAGGATTTTCTTAACTTCTTCGGCGACAGCATCACCGACTTCGGTGGTA
CTGTTGGAACCACCTAAATCACCAGTTCTGATACCTGCATCCAAAACCTTTTTAACTGCATCTTCAATGG
CCTTACCTTCTTCAGGCAAGTTCAATGACAATTTCAACATCATTGCAGCAGACAAGATAGTGGCGATAGG
GTTGACCTTATTCTTTGGCAAATCTGGAGCAGAACCGTGGCATGGTTCGTACAAACCAAATGCGGTGTTC
TTGTCTGGCAAAGAGGCCAAGGACGCAGATGGCAACAAACCCAAGGAACCTGGGATAACGGAGGCTTCAT
CGGAGATGATATCACCAAACATGTTGCTGGTGATTATAATACCATTTAGGTGGGTTGGGTTCTTAACTAG
GATCATGGCGGCAGAATCAATCAATTGATGTTGAACCTTCAATGTAGGGAATTCGTTCTTGATGGTTTCC
TCCACAGTTTTTCTCCATAATCTTGAAGAGGCCAAAACATTAGCTTTATCCAAGGACCAAATAGGCAATG
GTGGCTCATGTTGTAGGGCCATGAAAGCGGCCATTCTTGTGATTCTTTGCACTTCTGGAACGGTGTATTG
TTCACTATCCCAAGCGACACCATCACCATCGTCTTCCTTTCTCTTACCAAAGTAAATACCTCCCACTAAT
TCTCTGACAACAACGAAGTCAGTACCTTTAGCAAATTGTGGCTTGATTGGAGATAAGTCTAAAAGAGAGT
CGGATGCAAAGTTACATGGTCTTAAGTTGGCGTACAATTGAAGTTCTTTACGGATTTTTAGTAAACCTTG
TTCAGGTCTAACACTACCGGTACCCCATTTAGGACCACCCACAGCACCTAACAAAACGGCATCAGCCTTC
TTGGAGGCTTCCAGCGCCTCATCTGGAAGTGGAACACCTGTAGCATCGATAGCAGCACCACCAATTAAAT
GATTTTCGAAATCGAACTTGACATTGGAACGAACATCAGAAATAGCTTTAAGAACCTTAATGGCTTCGGC
TGTGATTTCTTGACCAACGTGGTCACCTGGCAAAACGACGATCTTCTTAGGGGCAGACATTAGAATGGTA
TATCCTTGAAATATATATATATATATTGCTGAAATGTAAAAGGTAAGAAAAGTTAGAAAGTAAGACGATT
GCTAACCACCTATTGGAAAAAACAATAGGTCCTTAAATAATATTGTCAACTTCAAGTATTGTGATGCAAG
CATTTAGTCATGAACGCTTCTCTATTCTATATGAAAAGCCGGTTCCGGCGCTCTCACCTTTCCTTTTTCT
CCCAATTTTTCAGTTGAAAAAGGTATATGCGTCAGGCGACCTCTGAAATTAACAAAAAATTTCCAGTCAT
CGAATTTGATTCTGTGCGATAGCGCCCCTGTGTGTTCTCGTTATGTTGAGGAAAAAAATAATGGTTGCTA
AGAGATTCGAACTCTTGCATCTTACGATACCTGAGTATTCCCACAGTTAACTGCGGTCAAGATATTTCTT
GAATCAGGCGCCTTAGACCGCTCGGCCAAACAACCAATTACTTGTTGAGAAATAGAGTATAATTATCCTA
TAAATATAACGTTTTTGAACACACATGAACAAGGAAGTACAGGAGACGTCAGGTGGCACTTTTCGGGGAA
ATGTGCGCGGAACCCCTATTTGTTTATTTTTCTAAATACATTCAAATATGTATCCGCTCATGAGACAATA
ACCCTGATAAATGCTTCAATAATATTGAAAAAGGAAGAGTATGAGTATTCAACATTTCCGTGTCGCCCTT
ATTCCCTTTTTTGCGGCATTTTGCCTTCCTGTTTTTGCTCACCCAGAAACGCTGGTGAAAGTAAAAGATG
CTGAAGATCAGTTGGGTGCACGAGTGGGTTACATCGAACTGGATCTCAACAGCGGTAAGATCCTTGAGAG
TTTTCGCCCCGAAGAACGTTTTCCAATGATGAGCACTTTTAAAGTTCTGCTATGTGGCGCGGTATTATCC
CGTATTGACGCCGGGCAAGAGCAACTCGGTCGCCGCATACACTATTCTCAGAATGACTTGGTTGAGTACT
CACCAGTCACAGAAAAGCATCTTACGGATGGCATGACAGTAAGAGAATTATGCAGTGCTGCCATAACCAT
GAGTGATAACACTGCGGCCAACTTACTTCTGACAACGATCGGAGGACCGAAGGAGCTAACCGCTTTTTTG
CACAACATGGGGGATCATGTAACTCGCCTTGATCGTTGGGAACCGGAGCTGAATGAAGCCATACCAAACG
ACGAGCGTGACACCACGATGCCTGTAGCAATGGCAACAACGTTGCGCAAACTATTAACTGGCGAACTACT
TACTCTAGCTTCCCGGCAACAATTAATAGACTGGATGGAGGCGGATAAAGTTGCAGGACCACTTCTGCGC
TCGGCCCTTCCGGCTGGCTGGTTTATTGCTGATAAATCTGGAGCCGGTGAGCGTGGGTCTCGCGGTATCA
TTGCAGCACTGGGGCCAGATGGTAAGCCCTCCCGTATCGTAGTTATCTACACGACGGGGAGTCAGGCAAC
TATGGATGAACGAAATAGACAGATCGCTGAGATAGGTGCCTCACTGATTAAGCATTGGTAACTGTCAGAC
CAAGTTTACTCATATATACTTTAGATTGATTTAAAACTTCATTTTTAATTTAAAAGGATCTAGGTGAAGA
TCCTTTTTGATAATCTCATGACCAAAATCCCTTAACGTGAGTTTTCGTTCCACTGAGCGTCAGACCCCGT
AGAAAAGATCAAAGGATCTTCTTGAGATCCTTTTTTTCTGCGCGTAATCTGCTGCTTGCAAACAAAAAAA
CCACCGCTACCAGCGGTGGTTTGTTTGCCGGATCAAGAGCTACCAACTCTTTTTCCGAAGGTAACTGGCT
TCAGCAGAGCGCAGATACCAAATACTGTTCTTCTAGTGTAGCCGTAGTTAGGCCACCACTTCAAGAACTC
TGTAGCACCGCCTACATACCTCGCTCTGCTAATCCTGTTACCAGTGGCTGCTGCCAGTGGCGATAAGTCG
TGTCTTACCGGGTTGGACTCAAGACGATAGTTACCGGATAAGGCGCAGCGGTCGGGCTGAACGGGGGGTT
CGTGCACACAGCCCAGCTTGGAGCGAACGACCTACACCGAACTGAGATACCTACAGCGTGAGCTATGAGA
AAGCGCCACGCTTCCCGAAGGGAGAAAGGCGGACAGGTATCCGGTAAGCGGCAGGGTCGGAACAGGAGAG
CGCACGAGGGAGCTTCCAGGGGGAAACGCCTGGTATCTTTATAGTCCTGTCGGGTTTCGCCACCTCTGAC
TTGAGCGTCGATTTTTGTGATGCTCGTCAGGGGGGCGGAGCCTATGGAAAAACGCCAGCAACGCGGCCTT
TTTACGGTTCCTGGCCTTTTGCTGGCCTTTTGCTCACATGTTCTTTCCTGCGTTATCCCCTGATTCTGTG
GATAACCGTATTACCGCCTTTGAGTGAGCTGATACCGCTCGCCGCAGCCGAACGACCGAGCGCAGCGAGT
CAGTGAGCGAGGAAGCGGAAGAGCGCCCAATACGCAAACCGCCTCTCCCCGCGCGTTGGCCGATTCATTA
ATGCAGCTGGCACGACAGGTTTCCCGACTGGAAAGCGGGCAGTGAGCGCAACGCAATTAATGTGAGTTAG
CTCACTCATTAGGCACCCCAGGCTTTACACTTTATGCTTCCGGCTCGTATGTTGTGTGGAATTGTGAGCG
GATAACAATTTCACACAGGAAACAGCTATGACCATGATTACGCCAAGCGCGCAATTAACCCTCACTAAAG
GGAACAAAAGCTGGAGCTCCACCGCGGTGGCGGCC
